Addgene plasmid #224298: EF1a-mCHERRY
Purpose: Expresses mCherry under EF1a promoter (CTRL vector)
Depositing lab: Nikhil Joshi. Depositing organization: Yale University. Publication: KLF2 maintains lineage fidelity and suppresses CD8 T cell exhaustion during acute LCMV infection. Fagerberg E, Attanasio J, Dien C, Singh J, Kessler EA, Abdullah L, Shen J, Hunt BG, Connolly KA, De Brouwer E, He J, Iyer NR, Buck J, Borr ER, Damo M, Foster GG, Giles JR, Huang YH, Tsang JS, Krishnaswamy S, Cui W, Joshi NS. Science. 2025 Jan 2;387(6735):eadn2337. doi: 10.1126/science.adn2337. Epub 2025 Feb 14. PubMed 39946463.
Backbone
  Vector backbone: MSCV
  Vector type: Mammalian Expression, Retroviral
  Selectable markers: mCherry
Growth in bacteria
  Bacterial resistance: Ampicillin, 100 μg/mL
  Growth temperature: 37°C
  Growth strain: NEB Stable
  Copy number: Unknown
Gene/Insert
  Gene/Insert name: mCherry
  Species: Synthetic
  Promoter: EF1a
  Cloning method: Gibson Cloning
  Sequencing primers: 5′ ccatggtgagcaagggcgag
Terms and licenses: Academic/Nonprofit Terms; Industry Terms: Not Available to Industry
How to cite: EF1a-mCHERRY was a gift from Nikhil Joshi (Addgene plasmid # 224298 ; http://n2t.net/addgene:224298 ; RRID:Addgene_224298)
