[The description below was written by a language model from this plasmid's Addgene catalogue record and pLannotate feature annotations shown in this document.]
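Description:
EF1a-mCHERRY is a gammaretroviral mammalian expression vector built on the MSCV (murine stem cell virus) backbone, deposited as a control construct that expresses only the red fluorescent protein mCherry. The full sequence record is about 6.2 kb. The proviral portion is bounded by MESV-type 5' and 3' long terminal repeats, with the 5' LTR spanning the numbering origin of the circular map. Downstream of the 5' LTR lie the MESV Ψ packaging signal and a truncated MMLV gag segment lacking its start codon. Together these form the extended packaging region that allows the genomic RNA to be efficiently encapsidated when viral proteins are supplied in trans by a packaging system. The vector carries no functional viral genes, so the resulting particles are replication-defective.

The payload sits between the gag remnant and the 3' LTR. The core promoter of human elongation factor EF-1α acts as an internal promoter and drives the mCherry coding sequence, followed by a short fragment of a pUC-type multiple cloning site. The catalogue lists mCherry itself as the selectable marker, so transduced cells are identified or sorted by red fluorescence and not by drug selection. No mammalian resistance gene is annotated.

In bacteria the plasmid is maintained through a high-copy ColE1/pUC-type origin and selected with ampicillin via β-lactamase expressed from its own promoter. The remaining annotations (lac promoter and operator, and fragments of lacI, lacZα, rop, bom, TcR and env) are non-functional remnants of the backbone's cloning history. The record states a control-vector purpose, which fits use as the matched reference for related retroviral constructs; the associated publication concerns CD8 T cell differentiation during LCMV infection.
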