Features (pLannotate 1.2.2; 19 found; start..end, strand, type, name):
    579..920     +  misc_feature   MESV Ψ: packaging signal of murine embryonic stem cell virus
    987..1403    +  CDS            gag (truncated): truncated Moloney murine leukemia virus (MMLV) gag gene lacking the start codon
   1466..1677    +  promoter       EF-1α core promoter: core promoter for human elongation factor EF-1α
   1697..2404    +  CDS            mCherry: mCherry is a basic (constitutively fluorescent) red fluorescent protein published in 2004, derived from Discosoma sp.. It is reported to be a very rapidly-maturing monomer with low acid sensitivity.
   2479..2509    +  misc_feature   MCS (fragment): pUC18/19 multiple cloning site
   2629..3143    +  LTR            3' LTR: 3' long terminal repeat from murine embryonic stem cell virus
   3305..3321    -  protein_bind   lac operator: The lac repressor binds to the lac operator to inhibit transcription in E. coli. This inhibition can be relieved by adding lactose or isopropyl-β-D-thiogalactopyranoside (IPTG). lac repressor encoded by lacI
   3329..3359    -  promoter       lac promoter: promoter for the E. coli lac operon
   3374..3395    -  protein_bind   CAP binding site: CAP binding activates transcription in the presence of cAMP. E. coli catabolite activator protein
   3408..3500    -  CDS            lacI (fragment): lac repressor; lacI; The lac repressor binds to the lac operator to inhibit transcription in E. coli. This inhibition can be relieved by adding lactose or isopropyl-β-D-thiogalactopyranoside (IPTG).
   3683..4271    -  rep_origin     ori: high-copy-number ColE1/pMB1/pBR322/pUC origin of replication
   4442..5302    -  CDS            AmpR: β-lactamase; bla; confers resistance to ampicillin, carbenicillin, and related antibiotics
   5303..5407    -  promoter       AmpR promoter: bla
   5502..5537    +  CDS            rop (fragment): Rop protein, which maintains plasmids at low copy number; rop
   5639..5738    +  misc_feature   bom (fragment): basis of mobility region from pBR322
   5744..5893    -  CDS            lacZα (fragment): LacZα fragment of β-galactosidase; lacZ fragment
   5893..6094    -  CDS            TcR (fragment): tetracycline efflux protein; tet; confers resistance to tetracycline
   6095..6193    +  CDS            env (fragment): murine leukemia virus gPr80 envelope polyprotein precursor; env; proteolytically cleaved into gp70SU and p15TM subunits
   6235..515     +  LTR            5' LTR (across the origin): 5' long terminal repeat from murine embryonic stem cell virus
>Addgene plasmid #224298 | EF1a-mCHERRY | addgene full sequence | sequence record 445720 | Addgene NGS Result
TGAAAGACCCCACCTGTAGGTTTGGCAAGCTAGCTTAAGTAACGCCATTTTGCAAGGCATGGAAAATACA
TAACTGAGAATAGAGAAGTTCAGATCAAGGTTAGGAACAGAGAGACAGCAGAATATGGGCCAAACAGGAT
ATCTGTGGTAAGCAGTTCCTGCCCCGGCTCAGGGCCAAGAACAGATGGTCCCCAGATGCGGTCCCGCCCT
CAGCAGTTTCTAGAGAACCATCAGATGTTTCCAGGGTGCCCCAAGGACCTGAAATGACCCTGTGCCTTAT
TTGAACTAACCAATCAGTTCGCTTCTCGCTTCTGTTCGCGCGCTTCTGCTCCCCGAGCTCAATAAAAGAG
CCCACAACCCCTCACTCGGCGCGCCAGTCCTCCGATAGACTGCGTCGCCCGGGTACCCGTATTCCCAATA
AAGCCTCTTGCTGTTTGCATCCGAATCGTGGACTCGCTGATCCTTGGGAGGGTCTCCTCAGATTGATTGA
CTGCCCACCTCGGGGGTCTTTCATTTGGAGGTTCCACCGAGATTTGGAGACCCCTGCCCAGGGACCACCG
ACCCCCCCGCCGGGAGGTAAGCTGGCCAGCGGTCGTTTCGTGTCTGTCTCTGTCTTTGTGCGTGTTTGTG
CCGGCATCTAATGTTTGCGCCTGCGTCTGTACTAGTTAGCTAACTAGCTCTGTATCTGGCGGACCCGTGG
TGGAACTGACGAGTTCTGAACACCCGGCCGCAACCCTGGGAGACGTCCCAGGGACTTTGGGGGCCGTTTT
TGTGGCCCGACCTGAGGAAGGGAGTCGATGTGGAATCCGACCCCGTCAGGATATGTGGTTCTGGTAGGAG
ACGAGAACCTAAAACAGTTCCCGCCTCCGTCTGAATTTTTGCTTTCGGTTTGGAACCGAAGCCGCGCGTC
TTGTCTGCTGCAGCGCTGCAGCATCGTTCTGTGTTGTCTCTGTCTGACTGTGTTTCTGTATTTGTCTGAA
AATTAGGGCCAGACTGTTACCACTCCCTTAAGTTTGACCTTAGGTCACTGGAAAGATGTCGAGCGGATCG
CTCACAACCAGTCGGTAGATGTCAAGAAGAGACGTTGGGTTACCTTCTGCTCTGCAGAATGGCCAACCTT
TAACGTCGGATGGCCGCGAGACGGCACCTTTAACCGAGACCTCATCACCCAGGTTAAGATCAAGGTCTTT
TCACCTGGCCCGCATGGACACCCAGACCAGGTCCCCTACATCGTGACCTGGGAAGCCTTGGCTTTTGACC
CCCCTCCCTGGGTCAAGCCCTTTGTACACCCTAAGCCTCCGCCTCCTCTTCCTCCATCCGCCCCGTCTCT
CCCCCTTGAACCTCCTCGTTCGACCCCGCCTCGATCCTCCCTTTATCCAGCCCTCACTCCTTCTCTAGGC
GCCGGAATTGCTTCGCGATGTACGGGCCAGGAAAGGAGTGGGAATTGGCTCCGGTGCCCGTCAGTGGGCA
GAGCGCACATCGCCCACAGTCCCCGAGAAGTTGGGGGGAGGGGTCGGCAATTGATCCGGTGCCTAGAGAA
GGTGGCGCGGGGTAAACTGGGAAAGTGATGTCGTGTACTGGCTCCGCCTTTTTCCCGAGGGTGGGGGAGA
ACCGTATATAAGTGCAGTAGTCGCCGTGAACGTTCTTTTTCGCAACGGGTTTGCCGCCAGAACACAGGAC
CGGTTCTAGAGCCACCATGGTGAGCAAGGGCGAGGAGGATAACATGGCCATCATCAAGGAGTTCATGCGC
TTCAAGGTGCACATGGAGGGCTCCGTGAACGGCCACGAGTTCGAGATCGAGGGCGAGGGCGAGGGCCGCC
CCTACGAGGGCACCCAGACCGCCAAGCTGAAGGTGACCAAGGGTGGCCCCCTGCCCTTCGCCTGGGACAT
CCTGTCCCCTCAGTTCATGTACGGCTCCAAGGCCTACGTGAAGCACCCCGCCGACATCCCCGACTACTTG
AAGCTGTCCTTCCCCGAGGGCTTCAAGTGGGAGCGCGTGATGAACTTCGAGGACGGCGGCGTGGTGACCG
TGACCCAGGACTCCTCCCTGCAGGACGGCGAGTTCATCTACAAGGTGAAGCTGCGCGGCACCAACTTCCC
CTCCGACGGCCCCGTAATGCAGAAGAAGACCATGGGCTGGGATGCCTCCTCCGAGCGGATGTACCCCGAG
GACGGCGCCCTGAAGGGCGAGATCAAGCAGAGGCTGAAGCTGAAGGACGGCGGCCACTACGACGCTGAGG
TCAAGACCACCTACAAGGCCAAGAAGCCCGTGCAGCTGCCCGGCGCCTACAACGTCAACATCAAGTTGGA
CATCACCTCCCACAACGAGGACTACACCATCGTGGAACAGTACGAACGCGCCGAGGGCCGCCACTCCACC
GGCGGCATGGACGAGCTGTACAAGACCGGTTAGTAATGAGTTTAAACGGGGGAGGCTAACTGAAACACGG
AAGGAGACAATACCGGAAGGGGCCGCGACTCTAGAGTCGACCTGCAGGCATGCAAGCTTCAGGTAGCCGG
CTAACGTTAACAACCGGTACCTCTAGAACTATAGCTAGCATGCGCAAATTTAAAGCGCTGATATCGATAA
AATAAAAGATTTTATTTAGTCTCCAGAAAAAGGGGGGAATGAAAGACCCCACCTGTAGGTTTGGCAAGCT
AGCTTAAGTAACGCCATTTTGCAAGGCATGGAAAATACATAACTGAGAATAGAGAAGTTCAGATCAAGGT
TAGGAACAGAGAGACAGCAGAATATGGGCCAAACAGGATATCTGTGGTAAGCAGTTCCTGCCCCGGCTCA
GGGCCAAGAACAGATGGTCCCCAGATGCGGTCCCGCCCTCAGCAGTTTCTAGAGAACCATCAGATGTTTC
CAGGGTGCCCCAAGGACCTGAAATGACCCTGTGCCTTATTTGAACTAACCAATCAGTTCGCTTCTCGCTT
CTGTTCGCGCGCTTCTGCTCCCCGAGCTCAATAAAAGAGCCCACAACCCCTCACTCGGCGCGCCAGTCCT
CCGATAGACTGCGTCGCCCGGGTACCCGTGTATCCAATAAACCCTCTTGCAGTTGCATCCGACTTGTGGT
CTCGCTGTTCCTTGGGAGGGTCTCCTCTGAGTGATTGACTACCCGTCAGCGGGGGTCTTTCATGGGTAAC
AGTTTCTTGAAGTTGGAGAACAACATTCTGAGGGTAGGAGTCGAATATTAAGTAATCCTGACTCAATTAG
CCACTGTTTTGAATCCACATACTCCAATACTCCTGAAATAGTTCATTATGGACAGCGCAGAAAGAGCTGG
GGAGAATTGTGAAATTGTTATCCGCTCACAATTCCACACAACATACGAGCCGGAAGCATAAAGTGTAAAG
CCTGGGGTGCCTAATGAGTGAGCTAACTCACATTAATTGCGTTGCGCTCACTGCCCGCTTTCCAGTCGGG
AAACCTGTCGTGCCAGCTGCATTAATGAATCGGCCAACGCGCGGGGAGAGGCGGTTTGCGTATTGGGCGC
TCTTCCGCTTCCTCGCTCACTGACTCGCTGCGCTCGGTCGTTCGGCTGCGGCGAGCGGTATCAGCTCACT
CAAAGGCGGTAATACGGTTATCCACAGAATCAGGGGATAACGCAGGAAAGAACATGTGAGCAAAAGGCCA
GCAAAAGGCCAGGAACCGTAAAAAGGCCGCGTTGCTGGCGTTTTTCCATAGGCTCCGCCCCCCTGACGAG
CATCACAAAAATCGACGCTCAAGTCAGAGGTGGCGAAACCCGACAGGACTATAAAGATACCAGGCGTTTC
CCCCTGGAAGCTCCCTCGTGCGCTCTCCTGTTCCGACCCTGCCGCTTACCGGATACCTGTCCGCCTTTCT
CCCTTCGGGAAGCGTGGCGCTTTCTCATAGCTCACGCTGTAGGTATCTCAGTTCGGTGTAGGTCGTTCGC
TCCAAGCTGGGCTGTGTGCACGAACCCCCCGTTCAGCCCGACCGCTGCGCCTTATCCGGTAACTATCGTC
TTGAGTCCAACCCGGTAAGACACGACTTATCGCCACTGGCAGCAGCCACTGGTAACAGGATTAGCAGAGC
GAGGTATGTAGGCGGTGCTACAGAGTTCTTGAAGTGGTGGCCTAACTACGGCTACACTAGAAGAACAGTA
TTTGGTATCTGCGCTCTGCTGAAGCCAGTTACCTTCGGAAAAAGAGTTGGTAGCTCTTGATCCGGCAAAC
AAACCACCGCTGGTAGCGGTGGTTTTTTTGTTTGCAAGCAGCAGATTACGCGCAGAAAAAAAGGATCTCA
AGAAGATCCTTTGATCTTTTCTACGGGGTCTGACGCTCAGTGGAACGAAAACTCACGTTAAGGGATTTTG
GTCATGAGATTATCAAAAAGGATCTTCACCTAGATCCTTTTAAATTAAAAATGAAGTTTTAAATCAATCT
AAAGTATATATGAGTAAACTTGGTCTGACAGTTACCAATGCTTAATCAGTGAGGCACCTATCTCAGCGAT
CTGTCTATTTCGTTCATCCATAGTTGCCTGACTCCCCGTCGTGTAGATAACTACGATACGGGAGGGCTTA
CCATCTGGCCCCAGTGCTGCAATGATACCGCGAGACCCACGCTCACCGGCTCCAGATTTATCAGCAATAA
ACCAGCCAGCCGGAAGGGCCGAGCGCAGAAGTGGTCCTGCAACTTTATCCGCCTCCATCCAGTCTATTAA
TTGTTGCCGGGAAGCTAGAGTAAGTAGTTCGCCAGTTAATAGTTTGCGCAACGTTGTTGCCATTGCTACA
GGCATCGTGGTGTCACGCTCGTCGTTTGGTATGGCTTCATTCAGCTCCGGTTCCCAACGATCAAGGCGAG
TTACATGATCCCCCATGTTGTGCAAAAAAGCGGTTAGCTCCTTCGGTCCTCCGATCGTTGTCAGAAGTAA
GTTGGCCGCAGTGTTATCACTCATGGTTATGGCAGCACTGCATAATTCTCTTACTGTCATGCCATCCGTA
AGATGCTTTTCTGTGACTGGTGAGTACTCAACCAAGTCATTCTGAGAATAGTGTATGCGGCGACCGAGTT
GCTCTTGCCCGGCGTCAATACGGGATAATACCGCGCCACATAGCAGAACTTTAAAAGTGCTCATCATTGG
AAAACGTTCTTCGGGGCGAAAACTCTCAAGGATCTTACCGCTGTTGAGATCCAGTTCGATGTAACCCACT
CGTGCACCCAACTGATCTTCAGCATCTTTTACTTTCACCAGCGTTTCTGGGTGAGCAAAAACAGGAAGGC
AAAATGCCGCAAAAAAGGGAATAAGGGCGACACGGAAATGTTGAATACTCATACTCTTCCTTTTTCAATA
TTATTGAAGCATTTATCAGGGTTATTGTCTCATGAGCGGATACATATTTGAATGTATTTAGAAAAATAAA
CAAATAGGGGTTCCGCGCACATTTCCCCGAAAAGTGCCACCTGACGTCTAAGAAACCATTATTATCATGA
CATTAACCTATAAAAATAGGCGTATCACGAGGCCCTTTCGTCTCGCGCGTTTCGGTGATGACGGTGAAAA
CCTCTGACACATGCAGCTCCCGGAGACGGTCACAGCTTGTCTGTAAGCGGATGCCGGGAGCAAACAAGCC
CGTCAGGGCGCGTCAGCGGGTGTTGGCGGGTGTCGGGGCTGGCTTAACTATGCGGCATCAGAGCAGATTG
TACTGAGAGTGCACCATATGCGGTGTGAAATACCGCACAGATGCGTAAGGAGAAAATACCGCATCAGGCG
CCATTCGCCATTCAGGCTGCGCAACTGTTGGGAAGGGCGATCGGTGCGGGCCTCTTCGCTATTACGCCAG
CTGGCGAAAGGGGGATGTGCTGCAAGGCGATTAAGTTGGGTAACGCCAGGGTTTTCCCAGTCACGACGTT
GTAAAACGACGGCGCAAGGAATGGTGCATGCAAGGAGATGGCGCCCAACAGTCCCCCGGCCACGGGGCCT
GCCACCATACCCACGCCGAAACAAGCGCTCATGAGCCCGAAGTGGCGAGCCCGATCTTCCCCATCGGTGA
TGTCGGCGATATAGGCGCCAGCAACCGCACCTGTGGCGCCGGTGATGCCGGCCACGATGCGTCCGGCGTA
GAGGCGATTAGTCCAATTTGTTAAAGACAGGATATCAGTGGTCCAGGCTCTAGTTTTGACTCAACAATAT
CACCAGCTGAAGCCTATAGAGTACGAGCCATAGATAAAATAAAAGATTTTATTTAGTCTCCAGAAAAAGG
GGGGAA
